>Addgene plasmid #190577 | plx307 SHOC2 V5 T411A | addgene full sequence | sequence record 376542 | Addgene NGS Result
GGTGTGGAAAGTCCCCAGGCTCCCCAGCAGGCAGAAGTATGCAAAGCATGCGTCTCAATTAGTCAGCAAC
CATAGTCCCGCCCCTAACTCCGCCCATCCCGCCCCTAACTCCGCCCAGTTCCGCCCATTCTCCGCCCCAT
GGCTGACTAATTTTTTTTATTTATGCAGAGGCCGAGGCCGCCTCGGCCTCTGAGCTATTCCAGAAGTAGT
GAGGAGGCTTTTTTGGAGGCCTAGGCTTTTGCAAAAAGCTTTCTAGAGGTACCACCGGAGCTTACCATGA
CCGAGTACAAGCCCACGGTGCGCCTCGCCACCCGCGACGACGTCCCCAGGGCCGTACGCACCCTCGCCGC
CGCGTTCGCCGACTACCCCGCCACGCGCCACACCGTCGATCCGGACCGCCACATCGAGCGGGTCACCGAG
CTGCAAGAACTCTTCCTCACGCGCGTCGGGCTCGACATCGGCAAGGTGTGGGTCGCGGACGACGGCGCCG
CCGTGGCGGTCTGGACCACGCCGGAGAGCGTCGAAGCGGGGGCGGTGTTCGCCGAGATCGGCCCGCGCAT
GGCCGAGTTGAGCGGTTCCCGGCTGGCCGCGCAGCAACAGATGGAAGGCCTCCTGGCGCCGCACCGGCCC
AAGGAGCCCGCGTGGTTCCTGGCCACCGTCGGCGTCTCGCCCGACCACCAGGGCAAGGGTCTGGGCAGCG
CCGTCGTGCTCCCCGGAGTGGAGGCGGCCGAGCGCGCCGGGGTGCCCGCCTTCCTGGAGACCTCCGCGCC
CCGCAACCTCCCCTTCTACGAGCGGCTCGGCTTCACCGTCACCGCCGACGTCGAGGTGCCCGAAGGACCG
CGCACCTGGTGCATGACCCGCAAGCCCGGTGCCAGTTAACGAATTCTAGATCTTGAGACAAATGGCAGTA
TTCATCCACAATTTTAAAAGAAAAGGGGGGATTGGGGGGTACAGTGCAGGGGAAAGAATAGTAGACATAA
TAGCAACAGACATACAAACTAAAGAATTACAAAAACAAATTACAAAAATTCAAAATTTTCGGGTTTATTA
CAGGGACAGCAGAGATCCACTTTGGCGCCGGCTCGAGGCCTGCAGGTGCAAAGATGGATAAAGTTTTAAA
CAGAGAGGAATCTTTGCAGCTAATGGACCTTCTAGGTCTTGAAAGGAGTGGGAATTGGCTCCGGTGCCCG
TCAGTGGGCAGAGCGCACATCGCCCACAGTCCCCGAGAAGTTGGGGGGAGGGGTCGGCAATTGAACCGGT
GCCTAGAGAAGGTGGCGCGGGGTAAACTGGGAAAGTGATGTCGTGTACTGGCTCCGCCTTTTTCCCGAGG
GTGGGGGAGAACCGTATATAAGTGCAGTAGTCGCCGTGAACGTTCTTTTTCGCAACGGGTTTGCCGCCAG
AACACAGGTAAGTGCCGTGTGTGGTTCCCGCGGGCCTGGCCTCTTTACGGGTTATGGCCCTTGCGTGCCT
TGAATTACTTCCACCTGGCTGCAGTACGTGATTCTTGATCCCGAGCTTCGGGTTGGAAGTGGGTGGGAGA
GTTCGAGGCCTTGCGCTTAAGGAGCCCCTTCGCCTCGTGCTTGAGTTGAGGCCTGGCCTGGGCGCTGGGG
CCGCCGCGTGCGAATCTGGTGGCACCTTCGCGCCTGTCTCGCTGCTTTCGATAAGTCTCTAGCCATTTAA
AATTTTTGATGACCTGCTGCGACGCTTTTTTTCTGGCAAGATAGTCTTGTAAATGCGGGCCAAGATCTGC
ACACTGGTATTTCGGTTTTTGGGGCCGCGGGCGGCGACGGGGCCCGTGCGTCCCAGCGCACATGTTCGGC
GAGGCGGGGCCTGCGAGCGCGGCCACCGAGAATCGGACGGGGGTAGTCTCAAGCTGGCCGGCCTGCTCTG
GTGCCTGGCCTCGCGCCGCCGTGTATCGCCCCGCCCTGGGCGGCAAGGCTGGCCCGGTCGGCACCAGTTG
CGTGAGCGGAAAGATGGCCGCTTCCCGGCCCTGCTGCAGGGAGCTCAAAATGGAGGACGCGGCGCTCGGG
AGAGCGGGCGGGTGAGTCACCCACACAAAGGAAAAGGGCCTTTCCGTCCTCAGCCGTCGCTTCATGTGAC
TCCACGGAGTACCGGGCGCCGTCCAGGCACCTCGATTAGTTCTCGAGCTTTTGGAGTACGTCGTCTTTAG
GTTGGGGGGAGGGGTTTTATGCGATGGAGTTTCCCCACACTGAGTGGGTGGAGACTGAAGTTAGGCCAGC
TTGGCACTTGATGTAATTCTCCTTGGAATTTGCCCTTTTTGAGTTTGGATCTTGGTTCATTCTCAAGCCT
CAGACAGTGGTTCAAAGTTTTTTTCTTCCATTTCAGGTGTCGTGAGGCTAGCATCGATTGATCAACAAGT
TTGTACAAAAAAGTTGGCATGAGTAGTAGTTTAGGAAAAGAAAAAGACTCTAAAGAAAAAGATCCCAAAG
TACCATCAGCCAAGGAAAGAGAAAAGGAGGCAAAAGCCTCTGGAGGTTTTGGGAAAGAGAGCAAAGAAAA
AGAACCTAAGACCAAAGGGAAAGATGCCAAAGATGGAAAGAAGGACTCCAGTGCTGCCCAACCAGGGGTG
GCATTTTCAGTTGACAATACGATCAAACGGCCAAACCCAGCACCTGGGACTAGAAAAAAATCCAGCAATG
CAGAGGTGATTAAAGAGCTCAACAAATGCCGGGAAGAGAATTCAATGCGTTTGGACTTATCCAAGAGATC
TATACACATATTGCCATCATCAATCAAAGAGTTGACTCAATTAACAGAACTTTATTTATACAGTAACAAA
TTGCAGTCCCTCCCAGCAGAGGTGGGATGTTTAGTAAATCTCATGACACTGGCTCTAAGTGAAAATTCAC
TTACCAGTTTGCCTGACTCTCTTGATAACTTGAAGAAGCTGCGGATGCTTGATTTACGGCATAATAAACT
GAGAGAAATTCCTTCAGTGGTGTATAGGCTGGATTCTCTCACCACTCTTTATCTTCGATTTAATCGTATA
ACTACTGTGGAAAAGGACATCAAAAACTTGTCAAAACTCAGCATGCTTAGCATTCGAGAGAACAAAATTA
AACAACTACCTGCTGAAATTGGTGAATTATGTAATCTCATCACGCTGGATGTAGCTCACAATCAACTTGA
ACACCTTCCAAAGGAGATTGGAAACTGTACACAGATAACCAACCTTGACTTGCAGCACAATGAACTGCTA
GACCTCCCAGATACTATAGGAAACCTGTCCAGTTTAAGTCGTCTTGGTCTGAGATATAACAGACTGTCAG
CAATACCCAGATCATTAGCAAAATGCAGTGCACTTGAAGAATTAAATTTAGAGAACAATAACATTTCTAC
TTTACCAGAGAGTCTTTTATCAAGTCTTGTGAAACTGAATAGTTTGACCTTAGCTAGAAATTGCTTCCAG
TTGTATCCAGTGGGTGGTCCATCTCAGTTTTCTACCATCTATTCCCTCAACATGGAACACAATCGAATCA
ACAAAATTCCATTTGGAATTTTCTCCAGAGCAAAAGTATTAAGTAAGCTGAATATGAAGGACAATCAGTT
AACATCACTTCCCTTGGATTTTGGAACTTGGACCAGTATGGTAGAATTGAATTTAGCCGCTAATCAGCTC
ACAAAGATCCCTGAGGATGTGTCTGGTCTCGTTTCTCTTGAGGTTCTTATCTTATCAAACAATCTTCTAA
AGAAGCTTCCCCATGGTCTTGGAAACCTTAGGAAGTTAAGAGAGTTGGATCTAGAAGAGAACAAATTGGA
ATCCTTGCCAAATGAAATTGCATATCTTAAGGATTTACAGAAATTAGTCTTGACAAACAACCAGTTGACC
ACTCTTCCCAGAGGCATTGGTCACCTTACTAATCTCACACATCTGGGCCTTGGAGAGAACCTACTTACTC
ACCTTCCTGAAGAAATTGGTACACTGGAGAACCTAGAAGAACTGTATTTGAATGACAACCCCAACCTGCA
TAGCCTTCCCTTTGAGCTGGCACTCTGCAGCAAGCTTTCAATCATGAGTATTGAGAACTGTCCACTCAGT
CACCTTCCACCTCAGATTGTTGCTGGGGGGCCTTCTTTCATCATTCAGTTCTTAAAGATGCAGGGTCCAT
ATCGTGCCATGGTCTGCCCAACTTTCTTGTACAAAGTGGTTGATATCGGTAAGCCTATCCCTAACCCTCT
CCTCGGTCTCGATTCTACGTAGTAATGAACTAGTACCGGTTAAGTCGACAATCAACGCGTTAAGTCGACA
ATCAACCTCTGGATTACAAAATTTGTGAAAGATTGACTGGTATTCTTAACTATGTTGCTCCTTTTACGCT
ATGTGGATACGCTGCTTTAATGCCTTTGTATCATGCTATTGCTTCCCGTATGGCTTTCATTTTCTCCTCC
TTGTATAAATCCTGGTTGCTGTCTCTTTATGAGGAGTTGTGGCCCGTTGTCAGGCAACGTGGCGTGGTGT
GCACTGTGTTTGCTGACGCAACCCCCACTGGTTGGGGCATTGCCACCACCTGTCAGCTCCTTTCCGGGAC
TTTCGCTTTCCCCCTCCCTATTGCCACGGCGGAACTCATCGCCGCCTGCCTTGCCCGCTGCTGGACAGGG
GCTCGGCTGTTGGGCACTGACAATTCCGTGGTGTTGTCGGGGAAATCATCGTCCTTTCCTTGGCTGCTCG
CCTGTGTTGCCACCTGGATTCTGCGCGGGACGTCCTTCTGCTACGTCCCTTCGGCCCTCAATCCAGCGGA
CCTTCCTTCCCGCGGCCTGCTGCCGGCTCTGCGGCCTCTTCCGCGTCTTCGCCTTCGCCCTCAGACGAGT
CGGATCTCCCTTTGGGCCGCCTCCCCGCGTCGACTTTAAGACCAATGACTTACAAGGCAGCTGTAGATCT
TAGCCACTTTTTAAAAGAAAAGGGGGGACTGGAAGGGCTAATTCACTCCCAACGAAGACAAGATCTGCTT
TTTGCTTGTACTGGGTCTCTCTGGTTAGACCAGATCTGAGCCTGGGAGCTCTCTGGCTAACTAGGGAACC
CACTGCTTAAGCCTCAATAAAGCTTGCCTTGAGTGCTTCAAGTAGTGTGTGCCCGTCTGTTGTGTGACTC
TGGTAACTAGAGATCCCTCAGACCCTTTTAGTCAGTGTGGAAAATCTCTAGCAGTACGTATAGTAGTTCA
TGTCATCTTATTATTCAGTATTTATAACTTGCAAAGAAATGAATATCAGAGAGTGAGAGGAACTTGTTTA
TTGCAGCTTATAATGGTTACAAATAAAGCAATAGCATCACAAATTTCACAAATAAAGCATTTTTTTCACT
GCATTCTAGTTGTGGTTTGTCCAAACTCATCAATGTATCTTATCATGTCTGGCTCTAGCTATCCCGCCCC
TAACTCCGCCCATCCCGCCCCTAACTCCGCCCAGTTCCGCCCATTCTCCGCCCCATGGCTGACTAATTTT
TTTTATTTATGCAGAGGCCGAGGCCGCCTCGGCCTCTGAGCTATTCCAGAAGTAGTGAGGAGGCTTTTTT
GGAGGCCTAGGGACGTACCCAATTCGCCCTATAGTGAGTCGTATTACGCGCGCTCACTGGCCGTCGTTTT
ACAACGTCGTGACTGGGAAAACCCTGGCGTTACCCAACTTAATCGCCTTGCAGCACATCCCCCTTTCGCC
AGCTGGCGTAATAGCGAAGAGGCCCGCACCGATCGCCCTTCCCAACAGTTGCGCAGCCTGAATGGCGAAT
GGG
[124 nt withheld, positions 5744-5867]
C
[91 nt withheld, positions 5869-5959]
A
[49 nt withheld, positions 5961-6009]
CCTTTGACGTTGGAGTCCACGTTCTTT
[37 nt withheld, positions 6037-6073]
ACCCTATCTCGGTCTATTCTTTTGATTTATAAGGGATTTTGCCGATTTCGGCCTATTGGTTAAAAAATGA
GCTGATTTAACAAAAATTTAACGCGAATTTTAACAAAATATTAACGCTTACAATTTAGGTGGCACTTTTC
GGGGAAATGTGCGCGGAACCCCTATTTGTTTATTTTTCTAAATACATTCAAATATGTATCCGCTCATGAG
ACAATAACCCTGATAAATGCTTCAATAATATTGAAAAAGGAAGAGTATGAGTATTCAACATTTCCGTGTC
GCCCTTATTCCCTTTTTTGCGGCATTTTGCCTTCCTGTTTTTGCTCACCCAGAAACGCTGGTGAAAGTAA
AAGATGCTGAAGATCAGTTGGGTGCACGAGTGGGTTACATCGAACTGGATCTCAACAGCGGTAAGATCCT
TGAGAGTTTTCGCCCCGAAGAACGTTTTCCAATGATGAGCACTTTTAAAGTTCTGCTATGTGGCGCGGTA
TTATCCCGTATTGACGCCGGGCAAGAGCAACTCGGTCGCCGCATACACTATTCTCAGAATGACTTGGTTG
AGTACTCACCAGTCACAGAAAAGCATCTTACGGATGGCATGACAGTAAGAGAATTATGCAGTGCTGCCAT
AACCATGAGTGATAACACTGCGGCCAACTTACTTCTGACAACGATCGGAGGACCGAAGGAGCTAACCGCT
TTTTTGCACAACATGGGGGATCATGTAACTCGCCTTGATCGTTGGGAACCGGAGCTGAATGAAGCCATAC
CAAACGACGAGCGTGACACCACGATGCCTGTAGCAATGGCAACAACGTTGCGCAAACTATTAACTGGCGA
ACTACTTACTCTAGCTTCCCGGCAACAATTAATAGACTGGATGGAGGCGGATAAAGTTGCAGGACCACTT
CTGCGCTCGGCCCTTCCGGCTGGCTGGTTTATTGCTGATAAATCTGGAGCCGGTGAGCGTGGGTCTCGCG
GTATCATTGCAGCACTGGGGCCAGATGGTAAGCCCTCCCGTATCGTAGTTATCTACACGACGGGGAGTCA
GGCAACTATGGATGAACGAAATAGACAGATCGCTGAGATAGGTGCCTCACTGATTAAGCATTGGTAACTG
TCAGACCAAGTTTACTCATATATACTTTAGATTGATTTAAAACTTCATTTTTAATTTAAAAGGATCTAGG
TGAAGATCCTTTTTGATAATCTCATGACCAAAATCCCTTAACGTGAGTTTTCGTTCCACTGAGCGTCAGA
CCCCGTAGAAAAGATCAAAGGATCTTCTTGAGATCCTTTTTTTCTGCGCGTAATCTGCTGCTTGCAAACA
AAAAAACCACCGCTACCAGCGGTGGTTTGTTTGCCGGATCAAGAGCTACCAACTCTTTTTCCGAAGGTAA
CTGGCTTCAGCAGAGCGCAGATACCAAATACTGTTCTTCTAGTGTAGCCGTAGTTAGGCCACCACTTCAA
GAACTCTGTAGCACCGCCTACATACCTCGCTCTGCTAATCCTGTTACCAGTGGCTGCTGCCAGTGGCGAT
AAGTCGTGTCTTACCGGGTTGGACTCAAGACGATAGTTACCGGATAAGGCGCAGCGGTCGGGCTGAACGG
GGGGTTCGTGCACACAGCCCAGCTTGGAGCGAACGACCTACACCGAACTGAGATACCTACAGCGTGAGCT
ATGAGAAAGCGCCACGCTTCCCGAAGGGAGAAAGGCGGACAGGTATCCGGTAAGCGGCAGGGTCGGAACA
GGAGAGCGCACGAGGGAGCTTCCAGGGGGAAACGCCTGGTATCTTTATAGTCCTGTCGGGTTTCGCCACC
TCTGACTTGAGCGTCGATTTTTGTGATGCTCGTCAGGGGGGCGGAGCCTATGGAAAAACGCCAGCAACGC
GGCCTTTTTACGGTTCCTGGCCTTTTGCTGGCCTTTTGCTCACATGTTCTTTCCTGCGTTATCCCCTGAT
TCTGTGGATAACCGTATTACCGCCTTTGAGTGAGCTGATACCGCTCGCCGCAGCCGAACGACCGAGCGCA
GCGAGTCAGTGAGCGAGGAAGCGGAAGAGCGCCCAATACGCAAACCGCCTCTCCCCGCGCGTTGGCCGAT
TCATTAATGCAGCTGGCACGACAGGTTTCCCGACTGGAAAGCGGGCAGTGAGCGCAACGCAATTAATGTG
AGTTAGCTCACTCATTAGGCACCCCAGGCTTTACACTTTATGCTTCCGGCTCGTATGTTGTGTGGAATTG
TGAGCGGATAACAATTTCACACAGGAAACAGCTATGACCATGATTACGCCAAGCGCGCAATTAACCCTCA
CTAAAGGGAACAAAAGCTGGAGCTGCAAGCTTAATGTAGTCTTATGCAATACTCTTGTAGTCTTGCAACA
TGGTAACGATGAGTTAGCAACATGCCTTACAAGGAGAGAAAAAGCACCGTGCATGCCGATTGGTGGAAGT
AAGGTGGTACGATCGTGCCTTATTAGGAAGGCAACAGACGGGTCTGACATGGATTGGACGAACCACTGAA
TTGCCGCATTGCAGAGATATTGTATTTAAGTGCCTAGCTCGATACATAAACGGGTCTCTCTGGTTAGACC
AGATCTGAGCCTGGGAGCTCTCTGGCTAACTAGGGAACCCACTGCTTAAGCCTCAATAAAGCTTGCCTTG
AGTGCTTCAAGTAGTGTGTGCCCGTCTGTTGTGTGACTCTGGTAACTAGAGATCCCTCAGACCCTTTTAG
TCAGTGTGGAAAATCTCTAGCAGTGGCGCCCGAACAGGGACTTGAAAGCGAAAGGGAAACCAGAGGAGCT
CTCTCGACGCAGGACTCGGCTTGCTGAAGCGCGCACGGCAAGAGGCGAGGGGCGGCGACTGGTGAGTACG
CCAAAAATTTTGACTAGCGGAGGCTAGAAGGAGAGAGATGGGTGCGAGAGCGTCAGTATTAAGCGGGGGA
GAATTAGATCGCGATGGGAAAAAATTCGGTTAAGGCCAGGGGGAAAGAAAAAATATAAATTAAAACATAT
AGTATGGGCAAGCAGGGAGCTAGAACGATTCGCAGTTAATCCTGGCCTGTTAGAAACATCAGAAGGCTGT
AGACAAATACTGGGACAGCTACAACCATCCCTTCAGACAGGATCAGAAGAACTTAGATCATTATATAATA
CAGTAGCAACCCTCTATTGTGTGCATCAAAGGATAGAGATAAAAGACACCAAGGAAGCTTTAGACAAGAT
AGAGGAAGAGCAAAACAAAAGTAAGACCACCGCACAGCAAGCGGCCGCTGATCTTCAGACCTGGAGGAGG
AGATATGAGGGACAATTGGAGAAGTGAATTATATAAATATAAAGTAGTAAAAATTGAACCATTAGGAGTA
GCACCCACCAAGGCAAAGAGAAGAGTGGTGCAGAGAGAAAAAAGAGCAGTGGGAATAGGAGCTTTGTTCC
TTGGGTTCTTGGGAGCAGCAGGAAGCACTATGGGCGCAGCGTCAATGACGCTGACGGTACAGGCCAGACA
ATTATTGTCTGGTATAGTGCAGCAGCAGAACAATTTGCTGAGGGCTATTGAGGCGCAACAGCATCTGTTG
CAACTCACAGTCTGGGGCATCAAGCAGCTCCAGGCAAGAATCCTGGCTGTGGAAAGATACCTAAAGGATC
AACAGCTCCTGGGGATTTGGGGTTGCTCTGGAAAACTCATTTGCACCACTGCTGTGCCTTGGAATGCTAG
TTGGAGTAATAAATCTCTGGAACAGATTTGGAATCACACGACCTGGATGGAGTGGGACAGAGAAATTAAC
AATTACACAAGCTTAATACACTCCTTAATTGAAGAATCGCAAAACCAGCAAGAAAAGAATGAACAAGAAT
TATTGGAATTAGATAAATGGGCAAGTTTGTGGAATTGGTTTAACATAACAAATTGGCTGTGGTATATAAA
ATTATTCATAATGATAGTAGGAGGCTTGGTAGGTTTAAGAATAGTTTTTGCTGTACTTTCTATAGTGAAT
AGAGTTAGGCAGGGATATTCACCATTATCGTTTCAGACCCACCTCCCAACCCCGAGGGGACCCATGCATT
GCATCTCAATTAGTCAGCAACCA
Features (pLannotate 1.2.2; 33 found; start..end, strand, type, name):
      1..72      +  promoter       SV40 promoter (fragment): SV40 enhancer and early promoter
     96..231     +  rep_origin     SV40 ori: SV40 origin of replication
    277..873     +  CDS            PuroR (fragment): puromycin N-acetyltransferase; pac from Streptomyces; confers resistance to puromycin
    922..1039    +  misc_feature   cPPT/CTS: central polypurine tract and central termination sequence of HIV-1
   1104..1170    +  CDS            small t antigen (fragment): SV40 (simian virus 40) small t antigen
   1177..2355    +  promoter       EF-1α promoter: strong constitutive promoter for human elongation factor EF-1α
   2376..2393    +  protein_bind   attB1 (fragment): mutant version of attB; core recombination site for the Gateway® BP reaction BP Clonase™
   2399..4144    +  CDS            SHOC2: SHOC2_HUMAN - Also known as KIAA0862. Experimental evidence at protein level: Swiss-Prot protein existence level 1. Regulatory subunit of protein phosphatase 1 (PP1c) that acts as a M-Ras/MRAS effector and participates in MAPK pathway activation. Upon M-Ras/MRAS activation, targets PP1c to specifically dephosphorylate the 'Ser-259' inhibitory site of RAF1 kinase and stimulate RAF1 activity at specialized signaling complexes. From Homo sapiens (Human).
   4147..4170    -  protein_bind   attB2: mutant version of attB; recombination site for the Gateway® BP reaction BP Clonase™
   4178..4219    +  CDS            V5 tag: epitope tag from simian virus 5
   4270..4858    +  misc_feature   WPRE: woodchuck hepatitis virus posttranscriptional regulatory element
   4909..4928    +  misc_feature   cPPT/CTS (fragment): central polypurine tract and central termination sequence of HIV-1
   4930..5163    +  LTR            3' LTR (ΔU3): self-inactivating 3' long terminal repeat (LTR) from HIV-1
   5241..5362    +  polyA_signal   SV40 poly(A) signal: SV40 polyadenylation signal
   5402..5537    +  rep_origin     SV40 ori: SV40 origin of replication
   5558..5576    -  promoter       T7 promoter: promoter for bacteriophage T7 RNA polymerase
   5584..5739    +  CDS            lacZα (fragment): LacZα fragment of β-galactosidase; lacZ fragment
   5744..6172    +  rep_origin     f1 ori (sequence partly withheld): f1 bacteriophage origin of replication; arrow indicates direction of (+) strand synthesis
   6225..6329    +  promoter       AmpR promoter: bla
   6330..7190    +  CDS            AmpR: β-lactamase; bla; confers resistance to ampicillin, carbenicillin, and related antibiotics
   7361..7949    +  rep_origin     ori: high-copy-number ColE1/pMB1/pBR322/pUC origin of replication
   8132..8224    +  CDS            lacI (fragment): lac repressor; lacI; The lac repressor binds to the lac operator to inhibit transcription in E. coli. This inhibition can be relieved by adding lactose or isopropyl-β-D-thiogalactopyranoside (IPTG).
   8237..8258    +  protein_bind   CAP binding site: CAP binding activates transcription in the presence of cAMP. E. coli catabolite activator protein
   8273..8303    +  promoter       lac promoter: promoter for the E. coli lac operon
   8311..8327    +  protein_bind   lac operator: The lac repressor binds to the lac operator to inhibit transcription in E. coli. This inhibition can be relieved by adding lactose or isopropyl-β-D-thiogalactopyranoside (IPTG). lac repressor encoded by lacI
   8372..8390    +  promoter       T3 promoter: promoter for bacteriophage T3 RNA polymerase
   8418..8644    +  promoter       RSV promoter: Rous sarcoma virus enhancer/promoter
   8645..8825    +  LTR            5' LTR (truncated): truncated 5' long terminal repeat (LTR) from HIV-1
   8872..8997    +  misc_feature   HIV-1 Ψ: packaging signal of human immunodeficiency virus type 1
   8981..9344    +  CDS            HIV-1 gag (fragment): gag protein from human immunodeficiency virus 1; gag
   9490..9723    +  misc_feature   RRE: The Rev response element (RRE) of HIV-1 allows for Rev-dependent mRNA export from the nucleus to the cytoplasm.
  10100..10126   +  CDS            Rev (fragment): human immunodeficiency virus 1 (HIV-1) Rev protein; rev; enhances nuclear export of unspliced and incompletely spliced viral mRNAs
  10133..10156   +  promoter       SV40 promoter (fragment): SV40 early promoter
