[The description below was written by a language model from this plasmid's Addgene catalogue record and pLannotate feature annotations shown in this document.]
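Description:
plx307 SHOC2 V5 T411A is a roughly 10.2 kb third-generation-style, self-inactivating lentiviral expression plasmid built on the plx307 backbone for overexpressing a variant of human SHOC2 in mammalian cells. It is propagated in E. coli through a high-copy ColE1/pUC-type origin with ampicillin selection (AmpR, β-lactamase), and also carries an f1 origin and remnants of a lac/lacZα cloning region flanked by T7 and T3 promoters. The viral portion consists of an RSV promoter fused to a truncated HIV-1 5' LTR, which drives Tat-independent genomic RNA production. This is followed by the Ψ packaging signal with a gag fragment, the Rev response element, a cPPT/CTS, and a ΔU3 3' LTR backed by an SV40 polyadenylation signal.

Within the proviral region there are two expression units. An SV40 early promoter/origin, which spans the numbering origin of the circular sequence, drives puromycin N-acetyltransferase for selection of transduced cells. The strong constitutive EF-1α promoter drives the SHOC2 open reading frame. SHOC2 sits between attB1 and attB2 sites, indicating Gateway recombination cloning, and reads through attB2 into a C-terminal V5 epitope tag for detection or immunoprecipitation. A WPRE downstream enhances transcript stability and expression. The name indicates a T411A substitution, although the feature table does not annotate the mutation itself. SHOC2 is a regulatory subunit that, with MRAS, directs PP1C to dephosphorylate an inhibitory site on RAF1 and promote MAPK signalling. The stated purpose is SHOC2 variant overexpression, consistent with structure-function studies of the SHOC2-MRAS-PP1C holophosphatase complex.
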