Addgene plasmid #190577: plx307 SHOC2 V5 T411A
Purpose: SHOC2 variant overexpression
Depositing lab: William Hahn. Depositing organization: Dana-Farber Cancer Institute. Publication: Structure-function analysis of the SHOC2-MRAS-PP1C holophosphatase complex. Kwon JJ, Hajian B, Bian Y, Young LC, Amor AJ, Fuller JR, Fraley CV, Sykes AM, So J, Pan J, Baker L, Lee SJ, Wheeler DB, Mayhew DL, Persky NS, Yang X, Root DE, Barsotti AM, Stamford AW, Perry CK, Burgin A, McCormick F, Lemke CT, Hahn WC, Aguirre AJ. Nature. 2022 Jul 13. pii: 10.1038/s41586-022-04928-2. doi: 10.1038/s41586-022-04928-2. PubMed 35831509.
Backbone
  Vector backbone: plx307
  Vector type: Mammalian Expression, Lentiviral
Growth in bacteria
  Bacterial resistance: Ampicillin, 100 μg/mL
  Growth temperature: 37°C
  Growth strain: NEB Stable
  Copy number: Unknown
Gene/Insert
  Gene/Insert name: SHOC2
  Species: H. sapiens (human)
  Entrez Gene: SHOC2 (a.k.a. NSLH1, SIAA0862, SOC2, SUR8)
Terms and licenses: Academic/Nonprofit Terms; Industry Terms: Not Available to Industry
How to cite: plx307 SHOC2 V5 T411A was a gift from William Hahn (Addgene plasmid # 190577 ; http://n2t.net/addgene:190577 ; RRID:Addgene_190577)
